Addgene plasmid #127311: pcDNA3.1(+)/GGG-stop-nLuc-3XFLAG
Purpose: Express 3xFLAG tagged nanoLuciferase (nLuc) from negative control GGG start codon, but translation terminated immediately by stop codon
Depositing lab: Jeremy Wilusz. Depositing organization: University of Pennsylvania. Publication: Ribosome queuing enables non-AUG translation to be resistant to multiple protein synthesis inhibitors. Kearse MG, Goldman DH, Choi J, Nwaezeapu C, Liang D, Green KM, Goldstrohm AC, Todd PK, Green R, Wilusz JE. Genes Dev. 2019 Jun 6. pii: gad.324715.119. doi: 10.1101/gad.324715.119. PubMed 31171704.
Backbone
  Vector backbone: pcDNA3.1(+)
  Total vector size (bp): 5980
  Vector type: Mammalian Expression
  Selectable markers: Neomycin (select with G418)
Growth in bacteria
  Bacterial resistance: Ampicillin, 100 μg/mL
  Growth temperature: 37°C
  Growth strain: DH5alpha
  Copy number: High Copy
Gene/Insert
  Gene/Insert name: nanoLuciferase (alt name: nLuc)
  Promoter: CMV
  Tag / fusion protein: 3xFLAG (C terminal on insert)
  Cloning method: Restriction Enzyme; 5′ cloning site HindIII (not destroyed); 3′ cloning site ApaI (not destroyed)
  Sequencing primers: 5′ CGCAAATGGGCGGTAGGCGTG
Terms and licenses: Academic/Nonprofit Terms; Industry Terms: Not Available to Industry
How to cite: pcDNA3.1(+)/GGG-stop-nLuc-3XFLAG was a gift from Jeremy Wilusz (Addgene plasmid # 127311 ; http://n2t.net/addgene:127311 ; RRID:Addgene_127311)
