[The description below was written by a language model from this plasmid's Addgene catalogue record and pLannotate feature annotations shown in this document.]
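Description:
pcDNA3.1(+)/GGG-stop-nLuc-3XFLAG is a mammalian expression plasmid of about 6 kb built on the pcDNA3.1(+) backbone. It is maintained in E. coli through a high-copy ColE1/pUC-type origin and an ampicillin resistance gene (β-lactamase with its own promoter). It also carries an f1 phage origin. For selection in mammalian cells, an SV40 enhancer/early promoter drives a neomycin phosphotransferase gene terminated by the SV40 poly(A) signal, which allows G418 selection. The automated annotation also reports several short fragment matches (bom, a truncated HIV-1 LTR, ble, lacI and lac promoter/operator elements). These appear to be backbone remnants or partial similarity hits, not functional parts of the design.

The payload is a human codon-optimized NanoLuc luciferase (nLuc) reading frame fused at its C terminus to a 3xFLAG epitope. It was cloned between the HindIII and ApaI sites, downstream of the CMV immediate early enhancer and promoter and upstream of the bovine growth hormone poly(A) signal. A T7 promoter lies between the CMV promoter and the insert and could in principle be used for in vitro transcription of the reporter mRNA.

According to the record, the reporter's initiation position is occupied by GGG, which serves as a negative-control start codon, and a stop codon follows immediately, so any translation that begins there ends before nLuc is made. The plasmid therefore works as a background control, presumably alongside related reporters, for luciferase or anti-FLAG assays of start codon usage. The associated study examined non-AUG translation initiation and its sensitivity to protein synthesis inhibitors.
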