Features (pLannotate 1.2.2; 21 found; start..end, strand, type, name):
     28..80      -  misc_feature   bom (fragment): basis of mobility region from pBR322
    235..614     +  enhancer       CMV enhancer: human cytomegalovirus immediate early enhancer
    615..818     +  promoter       CMV promoter: human cytomegalovirus (CMV) immediate early promoter
    814..847     +  LTR            5' LTR (truncated) (fragment): truncated 5' long terminal repeat (LTR) from HIV-1
    863..881     +  promoter       T7 promoter: promoter for bacteriophage T7 RNA polymerase
    955..1464    +  CDS            Nluc: NanoLuc® luciferase human codon-optimized
   1465..1530    +  CDS            3xFLAG: three tandem FLAG® epitope tags, followed by an enterokinase cleavage site
   1580..1804    +  polyA_signal   bGH poly(A) signal: bovine growth hormone polyadenylation signal
   1808..1829    +  promoter       SV40 promoter (fragment): SV40 enhancer and early promoter
   1850..2278    +  rep_origin     f1 ori (sequence partly withheld): f1 bacteriophage origin of replication; arrow indicates direction of (+) strand synthesis
   2292..2621    +  promoter       SV40 promoter: SV40 enhancer and early promoter
   2688..3479    +  CDS            neo: KKA2_KLEPN - Also known as kan, nptII. Experimental evidence at protein level: Swiss-Prot protein existence level 1. Resistance to kanamycin, neomycin, paromomycin, ribostamycin, butirosin and gentamicin B. From Klebsiella pneumoniae.
   3503..3661    +  CDS            ble (fragment): BLE_KLEPN - Experimental evidence at protein level: Swiss-Prot protein existence level 1. Binding protein with a strong affinity to the bleomycin family of antibiotics. Binds to CL990; an antimitotic-antibiotic compound. From Klebsiella pneumoniae.
   3656..3777    +  polyA_signal   SV40 poly(A) signal: SV40 polyadenylation signal
   3850..3866    -  protein_bind   lac operator: The lac repressor binds to the lac operator to inhibit transcription in E. coli. This inhibition can be relieved by adding lactose or isopropyl-β-D-thiogalactopyranoside (IPTG). lac repressor encoded by lacI
   3874..3904    -  promoter       lac promoter: promoter for the E. coli lac operon
   3919..3940    -  protein_bind   CAP binding site: CAP binding activates transcription in the presence of cAMP. E. coli catabolite activator protein
   3953..4045    -  CDS            lacI (fragment): lac repressor; lacI; The lac repressor binds to the lac operator to inhibit transcription in E. coli. This inhibition can be relieved by adding lactose or isopropyl-β-D-thiogalactopyranoside (IPTG).
   4228..4816    -  rep_origin     ori: high-copy-number ColE1/pMB1/pBR322/pUC origin of replication
   4987..5847    -  CDS            AmpR: β-lactamase; bla; confers resistance to ampicillin, carbenicillin, and related antibiotics
   5848..5952    -  promoter       AmpR promoter: bla
>Addgene plasmid #127311 | pcDNA3.1(+)/GGG-stop-nLuc-3XFLAG | addgene full sequence | sequence record 247720 | Addgene NGS Result
GACGGATCGGGAGATCTCCCGATCCCCTATGGTGCACTCTCAGTACAATCTGCTCTGATGCCGCATAGTT
AAGCCAGTATCTGCTCCCTGCTTGTGTGTTGGAGGTCGCTGAGTAGTGCGCGAGCAAAATTTAAGCTACA
ACAAGGCAAGGCTTGACCGACAATTGCATGAAGAATCTGCTTAGGGTTAGGCGTTTTGCGCTGCTTCGCG
ATGTACGGGCCAGATATACGCGTTGACATTGATTATTGACTAGTTATTAATAGTAATCAATTACGGGGTC
ATTAGTTCATAGCCCATATATGGAGTTCCGCGTTACATAACTTACGGTAAATGGCCCGCCTGGCTGACCG
CCCAACGACCCCCGCCCATTGACGTCAATAATGACGTATGTTCCCATAGTAACGCCAATAGGGACTTTCC
ATTGACGTCAATGGGTGGAGTATTTACGGTAAACTGCCCACTTGGCAGTACATCAAGTGTATCATATGCC
AAGTACGCCCCCTATTGACGTCAATGACGGTAAATGGCCCGCCTGGCATTATGCCCAGTACATGACCTTA
TGGGACTTTCCTACTTGGCAGTACATCTACGTATTAGTCATCGCTATTACCATGGTGATGCGGTTTTGGC
AGTACATCAATGGGCGTGGATAGCGGTTTGACTCACGGGGATTTCCAAGTCTCCACCCCATTGACGTCAA
TGGGAGTTTGTTTTGGCACCAAAATCAACGGGACTTTCCAAAATGTCGTAACAACTCCGCCCCATTGACG
CAAATGGGCGGTAGGCGTGTACGGTGGGAGGTCTATATAAGCAGAGCTCTCTGGCTAACTAGAGAACCCA
CTGCTTACTGGCTTATCGAAATTAATACGACTCACTATAGGGAGACCCAAGCTGGCTAGCGTTTAAACTT
AAGCTTGGCAATCCGGTACTGTTGGTAAATAAGCCACCGGGTAAGTCTTCACACTCGAAGATTTCGTTGG
GGACTGGCGACAGACAGCCGGCTACAACCTGGACCAAGTCCTTGAACAGGGAGGTGTGTCCAGTTTGTTT
CAGAATCTCGGGGTGTCCGTAACTCCGATCCAAAGGATTGTCCTGAGCGGTGAAAATGGGCTGAAGATCG
ACATCCATGTCATCATCCCGTATGAAGGTCTGAGCGGCGACCAAATGGGCCAGATCGAAAAAATTTTTAA
GGTGGTGTACCCTGTGGATGATCATCACTTTAAGGTGATCCTGCACTATGGCACACTGGTAATCGACGGG
GTTACGCCGAACATGATCGACTATTTCGGACGGCCGTATGAAGGCATCGCCGTGTTCGACGGCAAAAAGA
TCACTGTAACAGGGACCCTGTGGAACGGCAACAAAATTATCGACGAGCGCCTGATCAACCCCGACGGCTC
CCTGCTGTTCCGAGTAACCATCAACGGAGTGACCGGCTGGCGGCTGTGCGAACGCATTCTGGCGGACTAC
AAAGACCATGACGGTGATTATAAAGATCATGACATCGATTACAAGGATGACGATGACAAGTAAGGCCGCG
ACTCTAGAGGGCCCGTTTAAACCCGCTGATCAGCCTCGACTGTGCCTTCTAGTTGCCAGCCATCTGTTGT
TTGCCCCTCCCCCGTGCCTTCCTTGACCCTGGAAGGTGCCACTCCCACTGTCCTTTCCTAATAAAATGAG
GAAATTGCATCGCATTGTCTGAGTAGGTGTCATTCTATTCTGGGGGGTGGGGTGGGGCAGGACAGCAAGG
GGGAGGATTGGGAAGACAATAGCAGGCATGCTGGGGATGCGGTGGGCTCTATGGCTTCTGAGGCGGAAAG
AACCAGCTGGGGCTCTAGGGGGTATCCCC
[124 nt withheld, positions 1850-1973]
C
[91 nt withheld, positions 1975-2065]
A
[49 nt withheld, positions 2067-2115]
CCTTTGACGTTGGAGTCCACGTTCTTT
[37 nt withheld, positions 2143-2179]
ACCCTATCTCGGTCTATTCTTTTGATTTATAAGGGATTTTGCCGATTTCGGCCTATTGGTTAAAAAATGA
GCTGATTTAACAAAAATTTAACGCGAATTAATTCTGTGGAATGTGTGTCAGTTAGGGTGTGGAAAGTCCC
CAGGCTCCCCAGCAGGCAGAAGTATGCAAAGCATGCATCTCAATTAGTCAGCAACCAGGTGTGGAAAGTC
CCCAGGCTCCCCAGCAGGCAGAAGTATGCAAAGCATGCATCTCAATTAGTCAGCAACCATAGTCCCGCCC
CTAACTCCGCCCATCCCGCCCCTAACTCCGCCCAGTTCCGCCCATTCTCCGCCCCATGGCTGACTAATTT
TTTTTATTTATGCAGAGGCCGAGGCCGCCTCTGCCTCTGAGCTATTCCAGAAGTAGTGAGGAGGCTTTTT
TGGAGGCCTAGGCTTTTGCAAAAAGCTCCCGGGAGCTTGTATATCCATTTTCGGATCTGATCAAGAGACA
GGATGAGGATCGTTTCGCATGATTGAACAAGATGGATTGCACGCAGGTTCTCCGGCCGCTTGGGTGGAGA
GGCTATTCGGCTATGACTGGGCACAACAGACAATCGGCTGCTCTGATGCCGCCGTGTTCCGGCTGTCAGC
GCAGGGGCGCCCGGTTCTTTTTGTCAAGACCGACCTGTCCGGTGCCCTGAATGAACTGCAGGACGAGGCA
GCGCGGCTATCGTGGCTGGCCACGACGGGCGTTCCTTGCGCAGCTGTGCTCGACGTTGTCACTGAAGCGG
GAAGGGACTGGCTGCTATTGGGCGAAGTGCCGGGGCAGGATCTCCTGTCATCTCACCTTGCTCCTGCCGA
GAAAGTATCCATCATGGCTGATGCAATGCGGCGGCTGCATACGCTTGATCCGGCTACCTGCCCATTCGAC
CACCAAGCGAAACATCGCATCGAGCGAGCACGTACTCGGATGGAAGCCGGTCTTGTCGATCAGGATGATC
TGGACGAAGAGCATCAGGGGCTCGCGCCAGCCGAACTGTTCGCCAGGCTCAAGGCGCGCATGCCCGACGG
CGAGGATCTCGTCGTGACCCATGGCGATGCCTGCTTGCCGAATATCATGGTGGAAAATGGCCGCTTTTCT
GGATTCATCGACTGTGGCCGGCTGGGTGTGGCGGACCGCTATCAGGACATAGCGTTGGCTACCCGTGATA
TTGCTGAAGAGCTTGGCGGCGAATGGGCTGACCGCTTCCTCGTGCTTTACGGTATCGCCGCTCCCGATTC
GCAGCGCATCGCCTTCTATCGCCTTCTTGACGAGTTCTTCTGAGCGGGACTCTGGGGTTCGAAATGACCG
ACCAAGCGACGCCCAACCTGCCATCACGAGATTTCGATTCCACCGCCGCCTTCTATGAAAGGTTGGGCTT
CGGAATCGTTTTCCGGGACGCCGGCTGGATGATCCTCCAGCGCGGGGATCTCATGCTGGAGTTCTTCGCC
CACCCCAACTTGTTTATTGCAGCTTATAATGGTTACAAATAAAGCAATAGCATCACAAATTTCACAAATA
AAGCATTTTTTTCACTGCATTCTAGTTGTGGTTTGTCCAAACTCATCAATGTATCTTATCATGTCTGTAT
ACCGTCGACCTCTAGCTAGAGCTTGGCGTAATCATGGTCATAGCTGTTTCCTGTGTGAAATTGTTATCCG
CTCACAATTCCACACAACATACGAGCCGGAAGCATAAAGTGTAAAGCCTGGGGTGCCTAATGAGTGAGCT
AACTCACATTAATTGCGTTGCGCTCACTGCCCGCTTTCCAGTCGGGAAACCTGTCGTGCCAGCTGCATTA
ATGAATCGGCCAACGCGCGGGGAGAGGCGGTTTGCGTATTGGGCGCTCTTCCGCTTCCTCGCTCACTGAC
TCGCTGCGCTCGGTCGTTCGGCTGCGGCGAGCGGTATCAGCTCACTCAAAGGCGGTAATACGGTTATCCA
CAGAATCAGGGGATAACGCAGGAAAGAACATGTGAGCAAAAGGCCAGCAAAAGGCCAGGAACCGTAAAAA
GGCCGCGTTGCTGGCGTTTTTCCATAGGCTCCGCCCCCCTGACGAGCATCACAAAAATCGACGCTCAAGT
CAGAGGTGGCGAAACCCGACAGGACTATAAAGATACCAGGCGTTTCCCCCTGGAAGCTCCCTCGTGCGCT
CTCCTGTTCCGACCCTGCCGCTTACCGGATACCTGTCCGCCTTTCTCCCTTCGGGAAGCGTGGCGCTTTC
TCATAGCTCACGCTGTAGGTATCTCAGTTCGGTGTAGGTCGTTCGCTCCAAGCTGGGCTGTGTGCACGAA
CCCCCCGTTCAGCCCGACCGCTGCGCCTTATCCGGTAACTATCGTCTTGAGTCCAACCCGGTAAGACACG
ACTTATCGCCACTGGCAGCAGCCACTGGTAACAGGATTAGCAGAGCGAGGTATGTAGGCGGTGCTACAGA
GTTCTTGAAGTGGTGGCCTAACTACGGCTACACTAGAAGAACAGTATTTGGTATCTGCGCTCTGCTGAAG
CCAGTTACCTTCGGAAAAAGAGTTGGTAGCTCTTGATCCGGCAAACAAACCACCGCTGGTAGCGGTGGTT
TTTTTGTTTGCAAGCAGCAGATTACGCGCAGAAAAAAAGGATCTCAAGAAGATCCTTTGATCTTTTCTAC
GGGGTCTGACGCTCAGTGGAACGAAAACTCACGTTAAGGGATTTTGGTCATGAGATTATCAAAAAGGATC
TTCACCTAGATCCTTTTAAATTAAAAATGAAGTTTTAAATCAATCTAAAGTATATATGAGTAAACTTGGT
CTGACAGTTACCAATGCTTAATCAGTGAGGCACCTATCTCAGCGATCTGTCTATTTCGTTCATCCATAGT
TGCCTGACTCCCCGTCGTGTAGATAACTACGATACGGGAGGGCTTACCATCTGGCCCCAGTGCTGCAATG
ATACCGCGAGACCCACGCTCACCGGCTCCAGATTTATCAGCAATAAACCAGCCAGCCGGAAGGGCCGAGC
GCAGAAGTGGTCCTGCAACTTTATCCGCCTCCATCCAGTCTATTAATTGTTGCCGGGAAGCTAGAGTAAG
TAGTTCGCCAGTTAATAGTTTGCGCAACGTTGTTGCCATTGCTACAGGCATCGTGGTGTCACGCTCGTCG
TTTGGTATGGCTTCATTCAGCTCCGGTTCCCAACGATCAAGGCGAGTTACATGATCCCCCATGTTGTGCA
AAAAAGCGGTTAGCTCCTTCGGTCCTCCGATCGTTGTCAGAAGTAAGTTGGCCGCAGTGTTATCACTCAT
GGTTATGGCAGCACTGCATAATTCTCTTACTGTCATGCCATCCGTAAGATGCTTTTCTGTGACTGGTGAG
TACTCAACCAAGTCATTCTGAGAATAGTGTATGCGGCGACCGAGTTGCTCTTGCCCGGCGTCAATACGGG
ATAATACCGCGCCACATAGCAGAACTTTAAAAGTGCTCATCATTGGAAAACGTTCTTCGGGGCGAAAACT
CTCAAGGATCTTACCGCTGTTGAGATCCAGTTCGATGTAACCCACTCGTGCACCCAACTGATCTTCAGCA
TCTTTTACTTTCACCAGCGTTTCTGGGTGAGCAAAAACAGGAAGGCAAAATGCCGCAAAAAAGGGAATAA
GGGCGACACGGAAATGTTGAATACTCATACTCTTCCTTTTTCAATATTATTGAAGCATTTATCAGGGTTA
TTGTCTCATGAGCGGATACATATTTGAATGTATTTAGAAAAATAAACAAATAGGGGTTCCGCGCACATTT
CCCCGAAAAGTGCCACCTGACGTC
